Addgene plasmid #137652: ppie.001.301.W257A
Purpose: Expresses N-terminal (His)6-Thrombin cleavage site fusion of human gene or portion of gene with point mutation in bacterial strains. pET based vector.
Depositing lab: Tara Davis & Melissa Jurica. Depositing organization: University of California, Santa Cruz.
Backbone
  Vector backbone: pET28a-LIC
  Vector type: Bacterial Expression
Growth in bacteria
  Bacterial resistance: Kanamycin, 50 μg/mL
  Growth temperature: 37°C
  Growth strain: DH5alpha
  Copy number: Low Copy
Gene/Insert
  Gene/Insert name: ppie
  Species: H. sapiens (human)
  Mutation: 001-301-W257A
  Entrez Gene: PPIE (a.k.a. CYP-33, CYP33)
  Tag / fusion protein: GST-(His)6-thrombin (N terminal on backbone)
  Cloning method: Ligation Independent Cloning
  Sequencing primers: 5′ T7F and LIC primer: catgtgacaagacagacgcgctggatggcaagc; 3′ T7R and LIC primer: catgcttgccatccagcgcgtctgtcttgtcacatg
Terms and licenses: Academic/Nonprofit Terms; Industry Terms: Not Available to Industry
Depositor comments: MGSSHHHHHHSSGLVPRGSMATTKRVLYVGGLAEEVDDKVLHAAFIPFGDITDIQIPLDYETEKHRGFAFVEFELAEDAAAAIDNMNESELFGRTIRVNLAKPMRIKEGSSRPVWSDDDWLKKFSGKTLEENKEEEGSEPPKAETQEGEPIAKKARSNPQVYMDIKIGNKPAGRIQMLLRSDVVPMTAENFRCLCTHEKGFGFKGSSFHRIIPQFMCQGGDFTNHNGTGGKSIYGKKFDDENFILKHTGPGLLSMANSGPNTNGSQFFLTCDKTDaLDGKHVVFGEVTEGLDVLRQIEAQGSKDGKPKQKVIIADCGEYV
How to cite: ppie.001.301.W257A was a gift from Tara Davis & Melissa Jurica (Addgene plasmid # 137652 ; http://n2t.net/addgene:137652 ; RRID:Addgene_137652)
