[The description below was written by a language model from this plasmid's Addgene catalogue record and pLannotate feature annotations shown in this document.]
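Description:
ppie.001.301.W257A is a bacterial expression plasmid built on the pET28a-LIC backbone, carrying human PPIE (also called CYP33 or cyclophilin 33) inserted by ligation-independent cloning. The insert spans residues 1–301, which the 903 nt annotated coding region indicates is the full-length protein, and bears a tryptophan-to-alanine substitution at position 257. The plasmid is about 6.2 kb and is selected with kanamycin through an aph(3')-Ia resistance gene. It replicates from a ColE1/pBR322-type origin accompanied by the rop gene and bom region, consistent with the low copy number recorded, and it also carries an f1 phage origin. Short tetracycline-resistance fragments and an AmpR promoter fragment in the annotation are backbone remnants rather than functional markers.

Expression is driven by a T7 promoter followed by a lac operator and the T7 gene 10 ribosome binding site, with a T7 terminator downstream. The plasmid-borne lacI gene supplies repressor, so transcription is held off until IPTG induction in a host strain that provides T7 RNA polymerase. The protein is produced with an N-terminal hexahistidine tag and a thrombin cleavage site, allowing metal-affinity purification and subsequent tag removal. The catalogue tag field also mentions GST, but neither the stated purpose, the depositor's translated sequence nor the feature table shows a GST moiety. A histidine-tag fragment annotated downstream of the insert is probably the backbone's C-terminal tag region and does not appear in the depositor's protein sequence. The construct serves to make recombinant mutant PPIE; the record does not state what the W257A change is meant to test.
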