Features (pLannotate 1.2.2; 20 found; start..end, strand, type, name):
      1..19      +  promoter       T7 promoter: promoter for bacteriophage T7 RNA polymerase
     20..44      +  protein_bind   lac operator: The lac repressor binds to the lac operator to inhibit transcription in E. coli. This inhibition can be relieved by adding lactose or isopropyl-β-D-thiogalactopyranoside (IPTG). lac repressor encoded by lacI
     59..81      +  RBS            RBS: efficient ribosome binding site from bacteriophage T7 gene 10 (Olins and Rangwala, 1989)
    100..116     +  CDS            capTEV™ (fragment): composite tag for in vivo biotinylation, TEV protease cleavage, and 6xHis tagging
    145..1047    +  CDS            PPIE: PPIE_HUMAN - Also known as CYP33 From Homo sapiens (Human).
   1077..1094    +  CDS            9xHis (fragment): 9xHis affinity tag
   1104..1153    +  CDS            SET1 (fragment): solubility-enhancement tag derived from T7 phage gene 10B
   1161..1208    +  terminator     T7 terminator: transcription terminator for bacteriophage T7 RNA polymerase
   1245..1673    +  rep_origin     f1 ori (sequence partly withheld): f1 bacteriophage origin of replication; arrow indicates direction of (+) strand synthesis
   1726..1783    +  promoter       AmpR promoter (fragment): bla
   1792..2607    -  CDS            KanR: aminoglycoside phosphotransferase; aph(3')-Ia; confers resistance to kanamycin in bacteria or G418 (Geneticin®) in eukaryotes
   2729..3317    +  rep_origin     ori: high-copy-number ColE1/pMB1/pBR322/pUC origin of replication
   3503..3642    -  misc_feature   bom: basis of mobility region from pBR322
   3744..3935    -  CDS            rop: Rop protein, which maintains plasmids at low copy number; rop
   3952..4332    +  CDS            YPB1_ECOLX: Protein predicted: Swiss-Prot protein existence level 4. From Escherichia coli.
   4404..4695    -  CDS            TcR (fragment): tetracycline efflux protein; tet; confers resistance to tetracycline
   4710..4731    -  protein_bind   CAP binding site: CAP binding activates transcription in the presence of cAMP. E. coli catabolite activator protein
   4744..5826    -  CDS            lacI: lac repressor; lacI; The lac repressor binds to the lac operator to inhibit transcription in E. coli. This inhibition can be relieved by adding lactose or isopropyl-β-D-thiogalactopyranoside (IPTG).
   5827..5904    -  promoter       lacI promoter: lacI
   5912..6191    -  CDS            TcR (fragment): tetracycline efflux protein; tet; confers resistance to tetracycline
>Addgene plasmid #137652 | ppie.001.301.W257A | addgene full sequence | sequence record 381379 | Addgene NGS Result
TAATACGACTCACTATAGGGGAATTGTGAGCGGATAACAATTCCCCTCTAGAAATAATTTTGTTTAACTT
TAAGAAGGAGATATACCATGGGCAGCAGCCATCATCATCATCATCACAGCAGCGGCCTGGTTCCGCGTGG
TAGTATGGCCACCACCAAGCGCGTCTTGTACGTGGGTGGACTGGCAGAGGAAGTGGACGACAAAGTTCTT
CATGCTGCGTTCATTCCTTTTGGAGACATCACAGATATTCAGATTCCTCTGGATTATGAAACAGAAAAGC
ACCGAGGATTTGCTTTTGTTGAATTTGAGTTGGCAGAGGATGCTGCAGCAGCTATCGACAACATGAATGA
ATCTGAGCTTTTTGGACGTACAATTCGTGTCAATTTGGCCAAACCAATGAGAATTAAGGAAGGCTCTTCC
AGGCCAGTTTGGTCAGATGATGACTGGTTGAAGAAGTTTTCTGGGAAGACGCTTGAAGAGAATAAAGAGG
AAGAAGGGTCAGAGCCTCCCAAAGCAGAGACCCAGGAGGGAGAGCCCATTGCTAAAAAGGCCCGCTCAAA
TCCTCAGGTGTACATGGACATCAAGATTGGGAACAAGCCGGCTGGCCGCATCCAGATGCTCCTGCGTTCT
GATGTCGTGCCCATGACAGCAGAGAATTTCCGCTGCCTGTGCACTCATGAAAAGGGCTTTGGCTTTAAGG
GAAGCAGCTTCCACCGCATCATCCCCCAGTTCATGTGCCAGGGCGGTGATTTCACAAACCACAATGGCAC
TGGGGGCAAGTCCATCTATGGGAAGAAGTTCGATGATGAAAACTTTATCCTCAAGCATACGGGACCAGGT
CTACTATCCATGGCCAACTCTGGCCCAAACACCAATGGCTCTCAGTTCTTCCTGACATGTGACAAGACAG
ACGCGCTGGATGGCAAGCATGTGGTGTTTGGAGAGGTCACCGAAGGCCTAGATGTCTTGCGGCAAATTGA
GGCCCAGGGCAGCAAGGACGGGAAGCCAAAGCAGAAGGTGATCATCGCCGACTGTGGGGAGTACGTGTGA
TGACGAAGCTTGCGGCCGCACTCGAGCACCACCACCACCACCACTGAGATCCGGCTGCTAACAAAGCCCG
AAAGGAAGCTGAGTTGGCTGCTGCCACCGCTGAGCAATAACTAGCATAACCCCTTGGGGCCTCTAAACGG
GTCTTGAGGGGTTTTTTGCTGAAAGGAGGAACTATATCCGGATTGGCGAATGGG
[124 nt withheld, positions 1245-1368]
C
[91 nt withheld, positions 1370-1460]
A
[49 nt withheld, positions 1462-1510]
CCTTTGACGTTGGAGTCCACGTTCTTTAATAGTGGACTCTTGTTCCAAACTGGAACAACACTCAACCCTA
TCTCGGTCTATTCTTTTGATTTATAAGGGATTTTGCCGATTTCGGCCTATTGGTTAAAAAATGAGCTGAT
TTAACAAAAATTTAACGCGAATTTTAACAAAATATTAACGCTTACAATTTAGGTGGCACTTTTCGGGGAA
ATGTGCGCGGAACCCCTATTTGTTTATTTTTCTAAATACATTCAAATATGTATCCGCTCATGAATTAATT
CTTAGAAAAACTCATCGAGCATCAAATGAAACTGCAATTTATTCATATCAGGATTATCAATACCATATTT
TTGAAAAAGCCGTTTCTGTAATGAAGGAGAAAACTCACCGAGGCAGTTCCATAGGATGGCAAGATCCTGG
TATCGGTCTGCGATTCCGACTCGTCCAACATCAATACAACCTATTAATTTCCCCTCGTCAAAAATAAGGT
TATCAAGTGAGAAATCACCATGAGTGACGACTGAATCCGGTGAGAATGGCAAAAGTTTATGCATTTCTTT
CCAGACTTGTTCAACAGGCCAGCCATTACGCTCGTCATCAAAATCACTCGCATCAACCAAACCGTTATTC
ATTCGTGATTGCGCCTGAGCGAGACGAAATACGCGATCGCTGTTAAAAGGACAATTACAAACAGGAATCG
AATGCAACCGGCGCAGGAACACTGCCAGCGCATCAACAATATTTTCACCTGAATCAGGATATTCTTCTAA
TACCTGGAATGCTGTTTTCCCGGGGATCGCAGTGGTGAGTAACCATGCATCATCAGGAGTACGGATAAAA
TGCTTGATGGTCGGAAGAGGCATAAATTCCGTCAGCCAGTTTAGTCTGACCATCTCATCTGTAACATCAT
TGGCAACGCTACCTTTGCCATGTTTCAGAAACAACTCTGGCGCATCGGGCTTCCCATACAATCGATAGAT
TGTCGCACCTGATTGCCCGACATTATCGCGAGCCCATTTATACCCATATAAATCAGCATCCATGTTGGAA
TTTAATCGCGGCCTAGAGCAAGACGTTTCCCGTTGAATATGGCTCATAACACCCCTTGTATTACTGTTTA
TGTAAGCAGACAGTTTTATTGTTCATGACCAAAATCCCTTAACGTGAGTTTTCGTTCCACTGAGCGTCAG
ACCCCGTAGAAAAGATCAAAGGATCTTCTTGAGATCCTTTTTTTCTGCGCGTAATCTGCTGCTTGCAAAC
AAAAAAACCACCGCTACCAGCGGTGGTTTGTTTGCCGGATCAAGAGCTACCAACTCTTTTTCCGAAGGTA
ACTGGCTTCAGCAGAGCGCAGATACCAAATACTGTCCTTCTAGTGTAGCCGTAGTTAGGCCACCACTTCA
AGAACTCTGTAGCACCGCCTACATACCTCGCTCTGCTAATCCTGTTACCAGTGGCTGCTGCCAGTGGCGA
TAAGTCGTGTCTTACCGGGTTGGACTCAAGACGATAGTTACCGGATAAGGCGCAGCGGTCGGGCTGAACG
GGGGGTTCGTGCACACAGCCCAGCTTGGAGCGAACGACCTACACCGAACTGAGATACCTACAGCGTGAGC
TATGAGAAAGCGCCACGCTTCCCGAAGGGAGAAAGGCGGACAGGTATCCGGTAAGCGGCAGGGTCGGAAC
AGGAGAGCGCACGAGGGAGCTTCCAGGGGGAAACGCCTGGTATCTTTATAGTCCTGTCGGGTTTCGCCAC
CTCTGACTTGAGCGTCGATTTTTGTGATGCTCGTCAGGGGGGCGGAGCCTATGGAAAAACGCCAGCAACG
CGGCCTTTTTACGGTTCCTGGCCTTTTGCTGGCCTTTTGCTCACATGTTCTTTCCTGCGTTATCCCCTGA
TTCTGTGGATAACCGTATTACCGCCTTTGAGTGAGCTGATACCGCTCGCCGCAGCCGAACGACCGAGCGC
AGCGAGTCAGTGAGCGAGGAAGCGGAAGAGCGCCTGATGCGGTATTTTCTCCTTACGCATCTGTGCGGTA
TTTCACACCGCAATGGTGCACTCTCAGTACAATCTGCTCTGATGCCGCATAGTTAAGCCAGTATACACTC
CGCTATCGCTACGTGACTGGGTCATGGCTGCGCCCCGACACCCGCCAACACCCGCTGACGCGCCCTGACG
GGCTTGTCTGCTCCCGGCATCCGCTTACAGACAAGCTGTGACCGTCTCCGGGAGCTGCATGTGTCAGAGG
TTTTCACCGTCATCACCGAAACGCGCGAGGCAGCTGCGGTAAAGCTCATCAGCGTGGTCGTGAAGCGATT
CACAGATGTCTGCCTGTTCATCCGCGTCCAGCTCGTTGAGTTTCTCCAGAAGCGTTAATGTCTGGCTTCT
GATAAAGCGGGCCATGTTAAGGGCGGTTTTTTCCTGTTTGGTCACTGATGCCTCCGTGTAAGGGGGATTT
CTGTTCATGGGGGTAATGATACCGATGAAACGAGAGAGGATGCTCACGATACGGGTTACTGATGATGAAC
ATGCCCGGTTACTGGAACGTTGTGAGGGTAAACAACTGGCGGTATGGATGCGGCGGGACCAGAGAAAAAT
CACTCAGGGTCAATGCCAGCGCTTCGTTAATACAGATGTAGGTGTTCCACAGGGTAGCCAGCAGCATCCT
GCGATGCAGATCCGGAACATAATGGTGCAGGGCGCTGACTTCCGCGTTTCCAGACTTTACGAAACACGGA
AACCGAAGACCATTCATGTTGTTGCTCAGGTCGCAGACGTTTTGCAGCAGCAGTCGCTTCACGTTCGCTC
GCGTATCGGTGATTCATTCTGCTAACCAGTAAGGCAACCCCGCCAGCCTAGCCGGGTCCTCAACGACAGG
AGCACGATCATGCGCACCCGTGGGGCCGCCATGCCGGCGATAATGGCCTGCTTCTCGCCGAAACGTTTGG
TGGCGGGACCAGTGACGAAGGCTTGAGCGAGGGCGTGCAAGATTCCGAATACCGCAAGCGACAGGCCGAT
CATCGTCGCGCTCCAGCGAAAGCGGTCCTCGCCGAAAATGACCCAGAGCGCTGCCGGCACCTGTCCTACG
AGTTGCATGATAAAGAAGACAGTCATAAGTGCGGCGACGATAGTCATGCCCCGCGCCCACCGGAAGGAGC
TGACTGGGTTGAAGGCTCTCAAGGGCATCGGTCGAGATCCCGGTGCCTAATGAGTGAGCTAACTTACATT
AATTGCGTTGCGCTCACTGCCCGCTTTCCAGTCGGGAAACCTGTCGTGCCAGCTGCATTAATGAATCGGC
CAACGCGCGGGGAGAGGCGGTTTGCGTATTGGGCGCCAGGGTGGTTTTTCTTTTCACCAGTGAGACGGGC
AACAGCTGATTGCCCTTCACCGCCTGGCCCTGAGAGAGTTGCAGCAAGCGGTCCACGCTGGTTTGCCCCA
GCAGGCGAAAATCCTGTTTGATGGTGGTTAACGGCGGGATATAACATGAGCTGTCTTCGGTATCGTCGTA
TCCCACTACCGAGATATCCGCACCAACGCGCAGCCCGGACTCGGTAATGGCGCGCATTGCGCCCAGCGCC
ATCTGATCGTTGGCAACCAGCATCGCAGTGGGAACGATGCCCTCATTCAGCATTTGCATGGTTTGTTGAA
AACCGGACATGGCACTCCAGTCGCCTTCCCGTTCCGCTATCGGCTGAATTTGATTGCGAGTGAGATATTT
ATGCCAGCCAGCCAGACGCAGACGCGCCGAGACAGAACTTAATGGGCCCGCTAACAGCGCGATTTGCTGG
TGACCCAATGCGACCAGATGCTCCACGCCCAGTCGCGTACCGTCTTCATGGGAGAAAATAATACTGTTGA
TGGGTGTCTGGTCAGAGACATCAAGAAATAACGCCGGAACATTAGTGCAGGCAGCTTCCACAGCAATGGC
ATCCTGGTCATCCAGCGGATAGTTAATGATCAGCCCACTGACGCGTTGCGCGAGAAGATTGTGCACCGCC
GCTTTACAGGCTTCGACGCCGCTTCGTTCTACCATCGACACCACCACGCTGGCACCCAGTTGATCGGCGC
GAGATTTAATCGCCGCGACAATTTGCGACGGCGCGTGCAGGGCCAGACTGGAGGTGGCAACGCCAATCAG
CAACGACTGTTTGCCCGCCAGTTGTTGTGCCACGCGGTTGGGAATGTAATTCAGCTCCGCCATCGCCGCT
TCCACTTTTTCCCGCGTTTTCGCAGAAACGTGGCTGGCCTGGTTCACCACGCGGGAAACGGTCTGATAAG
AGACACCGGCATACTCTGCGACATCGTATAACGTTACTGGTTTCACATTCACCACCCTGAATTGACTCTC
TTCCGGGCGCTATCATGCCATACCGCGAAAGGTTTTGCGCCATTCGATGGTGTCCGGGATCTCGACGCTC
TCCCTTATGCGACTCCTGCATTAGGAAGCAGCCCAGTAGTAGGTTGAGGCCGTTGAGCACCGCCGCCGCA
AGGAATGGTGCATGCAAGGAGATGGCGCCCAACAGTCCCCCGGCCACGGGGCCTGCCACCATACCCACGC
CGAAACAAGCGCTCATGAGCCCGAAGTGGCGAGCCCGATCTTCCCCATCGGTGATGTCGGCGATATAGGC
GCCAGCAACCGCACCTGTGGCGCCGGTGATGCCGGCCACGATGCGTCCGGCGTAGAGGATCGAGATCTCG
ATCCCGCGAAAT
